>Addgene plasmid #215131 | mCherry-LIG1 | addgene full sequence | sequence record 426799 | Addgene NGS Result
TCCGCGTTACATAACTTACGGTAAATGGCCCGCCTGGCTGACCGCCCAACGACCCCCGCCCATTGACGTC
AATAATGACGTATGTTCCCATAGTAACGCCAATAGGGACTTTCCATTGACGTCAATGGGTGGAGTATTTA
CGGTAAACTGCCCACTTGGCAGTACATCAAGTGTATCATATGCCAAGTACGCCCCCTATTGACGTCAATG
ACGGTAAATGGCCCGCCTGGCATTATGCCCAGTACATGACCTTATGGGACTTTCCTACTTGGCAGTACAT
CTACGTATTAGTCATCGCTATTACCATGGTGATGCGGTTTTGGCAGTACATCAATGGGCGTGGATAGCGG
TTTGACTCACGGGGATTTCCAAGTCTCCACCCCATTGACGTCAATGGGAGTTTGTTTTGGCACCAAAATC
AACGGGACTTTCCAAAATGTCGTAACAACTCCGCCCCATTGACGCAAATGGGCGGTAGGCGTGTACGGTG
GGAGGTCTATATAAGCAGAGCTCAATAAAAGAGCCCACAACCCCTCACTCGGCGCGCCAGTCTTCCGATA
GACTGCGTCGCCCGGGTACCCGTATTCCCAATAAAGCCTCTTGCTGTTTGCATCCGAATCGTGGTCTCGC
TGTTCCTTGGGAGGGTCTCCTCTGAGTGATTGACTACCCACGACGGGGGTCTTTCATTTGGGGGCTCGTC
CGGGATTTGGAGACCCCTGCCCAGGGACCACCGACCCACCACCGGGAGGTAAGCTGGCCAGCAACTTATC
TGTGTCTGTCCGATTGTCTAGTGTCTATGTTTGATGTTATGCGCCTGCGTCTGTACTAGTTAGCTAACTA
GCTCTGTATCTGGCGGACCCGTGGTGGAACTGACGAGTTCTGAACACCCGGCCGCAACCCTGGGAGACGT
CCCAGGGACTTTGGGGGCCGTTTTTGTGGCCCGACCTGAGGAAGGGAGTCGATGTGGAATCCGACCCCGT
CAGGATATGTGGTTCTGGTAGGAGACGAGAACCTAAAACAGTTCCCGCCTCCGTCTGAATTTTTGCTTTC
GGTTTGGAACCGAAGCCGCGCGTCTTGTCTGCTGCAGCGCTGCAGCATCGTTCTGTGTTGTCTCTGTCTG
ACTGTGTTTCTGTATTTGTCTGAAAATTAGGGCCAGACTGTTACCACTCCCTTAAGTTTGACCTTAGGTC
ACTGGAAAGATGTCGAGCGGATCGCTCACAACCAGTCGGTAGATGTCAAGAAGAGACGTTGGGTTACCTT
CTGCTCTGCAGAATGGCCAACCTTTAACGTCGGATGGCCGCGAGACGGCACCTTTAACCGAGACCTCATC
ACCCAGGTTAAGATCAAGGTCTTTTCACCTGGCCCGCATGGACACCCAGACCAGGTCCCCTACATCGTGA
CCTGGGAAGCCTTGGCTTTTGACCCCCCTCCCTGGGTCAAGCCCTTTGTACACCCTAAGCCTCCGCCTCC
TCTTCCTCCATCCGCCCCGTCTCTCCCCCTTGAACCTCCTCGTTCGACCCCGCCTCGATCCTCCCTTTAT
CCAGCCCTCACTCCTTCTCTAGGCGCCGGAATTGAAGATCATAGTTATTAATAGTAATCAATTACGGGGT
CATTAGTTCATAGCCCATATATGGAGTTCCGCGTTACATAACTTACGGTAAATGGCCCGCCTGGCTGACC
GCCCAACGACCCCCGCCCATTGACGTCAATAATGACGTATGTTCCCATAGTAACGCCAATAGGGACTTTC
CATTGACGTCAATGGGTGGAGTATTTACGGTAAACTGCCCACTTGGCAGTACATCAAGTGTATCATATGC
CAAGTACGCCCCCTATTGACGTCAATGACGGTAAATGGCCCGCCTGGCATTATGCCCAGTACATGACCTT
ATGGGACTTTCCTACTTGGCAGTACATCTACGTATTAGTCATCGCTATTACCATGGTGATGCGGTTTTGG
CAGTACATCAATGGGCGTGGATAGCGGTTTGACTCACGGGGATTTCCAAGTCTCCACCCCATTGACGTCA
ATGGGAGTTTGTTTTGGCACCAAAATCAACGGGACTTTCCAAAATGTCGTAACAACTCCGCCCCATTGAC
GCAAATGGGCGGTAGGCGTGTACGGTGGGAGGTCTATATAAGCAGAGCTGGTTTAGTGAACCGTCAGATC
CGCTAGCGCTACCGGTCGCCACCATGGTGAGCAAGGGCGAGGAGGATAACATGGCCATCATCAAGGAGTT
CATGCGCTTCAAGGTGCACATGGAGGGCTCCGTGAACGGCCACGAGTTCGAGATCGAGGGCGAGGGCGAG
GGCCGCCCCTACGAGGGCACCCAGACCGCCAAGCTGAAGGTGACCAAGGGTGGCCCCCTGCCCTTCGCCT
GGGACATCCTGTCCCCTCAGTTCATGTACGGCTCCAAGGCCTACGTGAAGCACCCCGCCGACATCCCCGA
CTACTTGAAGCTGTCCTTCCCCGAGGGCTTCAAGTGGGAGCGCGTGATGAACTTCGAGGACGGCGGCGTG
GTGACCGTGACCCAGGACTCCTCCCTGCAGGACGGCGAGTTCATCTACAAGGTGAAGCTGCGCGGCACCA
ACTTCCCCTCCGACGGCCCCGTAATGCAGAAGAAGACCATGGGCTGGGAGGCCTCCTCCGAGCGGATGTA
CCCCGAGGACGGCGCCCTGAAGGGCGAGATCAAGCAGAGGCTGAAGCTGAAGGACGGCGGCCACTACGAC
GCTGAGGTCAAGACCACCTACAAGGCCAAGAAGCCCGTGCAGCTGCCCGGCGCCTACAACGTCAACATCA
AGTTGGACATCACCTCCCACAACGAGGACTACACCATCGTGGAACAGTACGAACGCGCCGAGGGCCGCCA
CTCCACCGGCGGCATGGACGAGCTGTACAAGTCCGGACTCAGATCTCGAGGAGGCGGAGGAAGCCAGCGA
AGTATCATGTCATTTTTCCACCCCAAGAAAGAGGGTAAAGCAAAGAAGCCTGAGAAGGAGGCATCCAATA
GCAGCAGAGAGACGGAGCCCCCTCCAAAGGCGGCACTGAAGGAGTGGAATGGAGTGGTGTCCGAGAGTGA
CTCTCCGGTGAAGAGGCCAGGGAGGAAGGCGGCCCGGGTCCTGGGCAGCGAAGGGGAAGAGGAGGATGAA
GCCCTTAGCCCTGCTAAAGGCCAGAAGCCTGCCCTGGACTGCTCACAGGTCTCCCCGCCCCGTCCTGCCA
CATCTCCTGAGAACAATGCTTCCCTCTCTGACACCTCTCCCATGGACAGTTCCCCATCAGGGATTCCGAA
GCGTCGCACAGCTCGGAAGCAGCTCCCGAAACGGACCATTCAGGAAGTCCTGGAAGAGCAGAGTGAGGAC
GAGGACAGAGAAGCCAAGAGGAAGAAGGAGGAGGAAGAAGAGGAGACCCCGAAAGAAAGCCTCACAGAGG
CTGAAGTGGCCACAGAGAAGGAAGGAGAAGACGGGGACCAGCCCACCACGCCTCCCAAGCCCCTAAAGAC
CTCCAAAGCAGAGACCCCGACGGAAAGCGTTTCAGAGCCTGAGGTGGCCACGAAGCAGGAACTGCAGGAG
GAGGAAGAGCAGACCAAGCCTCCCCGCAGAGCTCCCAAGACGCTCAGCAGCTTCTTCACCCCCCGGAAGC
CAGCAGTCAAAAAAGAAGTGAAGGAAGAGGAGCCAGGGGCTCCAGGAAAGGAGGGAGCTGCTGAGGGACC
CCTGGATCCATCTGGTTACAATCCTGCCAAGAACAACTATCATCCCGTGGAAGATGCCTGCTGGAAACCG
GGCCAGAAGGTTCCTTACCTGGCTGTGGCCCGGACGTTTGAGAAGATCGAGGAGGTGTCTGCTCGGCTCC
GGATGGTGGAGACGCTGAGCAACTTGCTGCGCTCCGTGGTGGCCCTGTCGCCTCCAGACCTCCTCCCTGT
CCTCTACCTCAGCCTCAACCACCTTGGGCCACCCCAGCAGGGCCTGGAGCTTGGCGTGGGTGATGGTGTC
CTTCTCAAGGCAGTGGCCCAGGCCACAGGTCGGCAGCTGGAGTCCGTCCGGGCTGAGGCAGCCGAGAAAG
GCGACGTGGGGCTGGTGGCCGAGAACAGCCGCAGCACCCAGAGGCTCATGCTGCCACCACCTCCGCTCAC
TGCCTCCGGGGTCTTCAGCAAGTTCCGCGACATCGCCAGGCTCACTGGCAGTGCTTCCACAGCCAAGAAG
ATAGACATCATCAAAGGCCTCTTTGTGGCCTGCCGCCACTCAGAAGCCCGGTTCATCGCTAGGTCCCTGA
GCGGACGGCTGCGCCTTGGGCTGGCAGAGCAGTCGGTGCTGGCTGCCCTCTCCCAGGCAGTGAGCCTCAC
GCCCCCGGGCCAAGAATTCCCACCAGCCATGGTGGATGCTGGGAAGGGCAAGACAGCAGAGGCCAGAAAG
ACGTGGCTGGAGGAGCAAGGCATGATCCTGAAGCAGACGTTCTGCGAGGTTCCCGACCTGGACCGAATTA
TCCCCGTGCTGCTGGAGCACGGCCTGGAACGTCTCCCGGAGCACTGCAAGCTGAGCCCAGGGATTCCCCT
GAAACCAATGTTGGCCCATCCCACCCGGGGCATCAGCGAGGTCCTGAAACGCTTTGAGGAGGCAGCTTTC
ACCTGCGAATACAAATATGACGGGCAGAGGGCACAGATCCACGCCCTGGAAGGCGGGGAGGTGAAGATCT
TCAGCAGGAATCAGGAAGACAACACTGGGAAGTACCCGGACATCATCAGCCGCATCCCCAAGATTAAACT
CCCATCGGTCACATCCTTCATCCTGGACACCGAAGCCGTGGCTTGGGACCGGGAAAAGAAGCAGATCCAG
CCATTCCAAGTGCTCACCACCCGCAAACGCAAGGAGGTGGATGCGTCTGAGATCCAGGTGCAGGTGTGTT
TGTACGCCTTCGACCTCATCTACCTCAATGGAGAGTCCCTGGTACGTGAGCCCCTTTCCCGGCGCCGGCA
GCTGCTCCGGGAGAACTTTGTGGAGACAGAGGGCGAGTTTGTCTTCGCCACCTCCCTGGACACCAAGGAC
ATCGAGCAGATCGCCGAGTTCCTGGAGCAGTCAGTGAAAGACTCCTGCGAGGGGCTGATGGTGAAGACCC
TGGATGTTGATGCCACCTACGAGATCGCCAAGAGATCGCACAACTGGCTCAAGCTGAAGAAGGACTACCT
TGATGGCGTGGGTGACACCCTGGACCTGGTGGTGATCGGCGCCTACCTGGGCCGGGGGAAGCGGGCCGGC
CGGTACGGGGGCTTCCTGCTGGCCTCCTACGACGAGGACAGTGAGGAGCTGCAGGCCATATGCAAGCTTG
GAACTGGCTTCAGTGATGAGGAGCTGGAGGAGCATCACCAGAGCCTCAAGGCGCTGGTGCTGCCCAGCCC
ACGCCCTTACGTGCGGATAGATGGCGCTGTGATTCCCGACCACTGGCTGGACCCCAGCGCTGTGTGGGAG
GTGAAGTGCGCTGACCTCTCCCTCTCTCCCATCTACCCTGCTGCGCGGGGCCTGGTGGATAGTGACAAGG
GCATCTCCCTTCGCTTCCCTCGGTTTATTCGAGTCCGTGAAGACAAGCAGCCGGAGCAGGCCACCACCAG
TGCTCAGGTGGCCTGTTTGTACCGGAAGCAAAGTCAGATTCAGAACCAACAAGGCGAGGACTCAGGCTCT
GACCCTGAAGATACCTACTGATCTAGATAACTGATCATAATTCTACCGGGTAGGGGAGGCGCTTTTCCCA
AGGCAGTCTGGAGCATGCGCTTTAGCAGCCCCGCTGGGCACTTGGCGCTACACAAGTGGCCTCTGGCCTC
GCACACATTCCACATCCACCGGTAGGCGCCAACCGGCTCCGTTCTTTGGTGGCCCCTTCGCGCCACCTTC
TACTCCTCCCCTAGTCAGGAAGTTCCCCCCCGCCCCGCAGCTCGCGTCGTGCAGGACGTGACAAATGGAA
GTAGCACGTCTCACTAGTCTCGTGCAGATGGACAGCACCGCTGAGCAATGGAAGCGGGTAGGCCTTTGGG
GCAGCGGCCAATAGCAGCTTTGCTCCTTCGCTTTCTGGGCTCAGAGGCTGGGAAGGGGTGGGTCCGGGGG
CGGGCTCAGGGGCGGGCTCAGGGGCGGGGCGGGCGCCCGAAGGTCCTCCGGAGGCCCGGCATTCTGCACG
CTTCAAAAGCGCACGTCTGCCGCGCTGTTCTCCTCTTCCTCATCTCCGGGCCTTTCGACCTGCAGCCCAA
GCTTACCATGACCGAGTACAAGCCCACGGTGCGCCTCGCCACCCGCGACGACGTCCCCAGGGCCGTACGC
ACCCTCGCCGCCGCGTTCGCCGACTACCCCGCCACGCGCCACACCGTCGATCCGGACCGCCACATCGAGC
GGGTCACCGAGCTGCAAGAACTCTTCCTCACGCGCGTCGGGCTCGACATCGGCAAGGTGTGGGTCGCGGA
CGACGGCGCCGCGGTGGCGGTCTGGACCACGCCGGAGAGCGTCGAAGCGGGGGCGGTGTTCGCCGAGATC
GGCCCGCGCATGGCCGAGTTGAGCGGTTCCCGGCTGGCCGCGCAGCAACAGATGGAAGGCCTCCTGGCGC
CGCACCGGCCCAAGGAGCCCGCGTGGTTCCTGGCCACCGTCGGCGTCTCGCCCGACCACCAGGGCAAGGG
TCTGGGCAGCGCCGTCGTGCTCCCCGGAGTGGAGGCGGCCGAGCGCGCCGGGGTGCCCGCCTTCCTGGAG
ACCTCCGCGCCCCGCAACCTCCCCTTCTACGAGCGGCTCGGCTTCACCGTCACCGCCGACGTCGAGGTGC
CCGAAGGACCGCGCACCTGGTGCATGACCCGCAAGCCCGGTGCCTGACGCCCGCCCCACGACCCGCAGCG
CCCGACCGAAAGGAGCGCACGACCCCATGCATCGGCGTCTCGATCGAGATATCAGTGGTCCAGGCTCTAG
TTTTGACTCAACAATATCACCAGCTGAAGCCTATAGAGTACGAGCCATAGATAAAATAAAAGATTTTATT
TAGTCTCCAGAAAAAGGGGGGAATGAAAGACCCCACCTGTAGGTTTGGCAAGCTACTAGCTTAAGTAACG
CCATTTTGCAAGGCATGGAAAAATACATAACTGAGAATAGAGAAGTTCAGATCAAGGTCAGGAACAGATG
GAACAGGGTCGATCGACCCTAGAGAACCATCAGATGTTTCCAGGGTGCCCCAAGGACCTGAAATGACCCT
GTGCCTTATTTGAACTAACCAATCAGTTCGCTTCTCGCTTCTGTTCGCGCGCTTCTGCTCCCCGAGCTCA
ATAAAAGAGCCCACAACCCCTCACTCGGGGCGCCAGTCCTCCGATTGACTGAGTCGCCCGGGTACCCGTG
TATCCAATAAACCCTCTTGCAGTTGCATCCGACTTGTGGTCTCGCTGTTCCTTGGGAGGGTCTCCTCTGA
GTGATTGACTACCCGTCAGCGGGGGTCTTTCATTTGGGGGCTCGTCCGGGATCGGGAGACCCCTGCCCAG
GGACCACCGACCCACCACCGGGAGGTAAGCTGGCTGCCTCGCGCGTTTCGGTGATGACGGTGAAAACCTC
TGACACATGCAGCTCCCGGAGACGGTCACAGCTTGTCTGTAAGCGGATGCCGGGAGCAGACAAGCCCGTC
AGGGCGCGTCAGCGGGTGTTGGCGGGTGTCGGGGCGCAGCCATGACCCAGTCACGTAGCGATAGCGGAGT
GTAGATCCGGCTGTGGAATGTGTGTCAGTTAGGGTGTGGAAAGTCCCCAGGCTCCCCAGCAGGCAGAAGT
ATGCAAAGCATGCATCTCAATTAGTCAGCAACCAGGTGTGGAAAGTCCCCAGGCTCCCCAGCAGGCAGAA
GTATGCAAAGCATGCATCTCAATTAGTCAGCAACCATAGTCCCGCCCCTAACTCCGCCCATCCCGCCCCT
AACTCCGCCCAGTTCCGCCCATTCTCCGCCCCATGGCTGACTAATTTTTTTTATTTATGCAGAGGCCGAG
GCCGCCTCGGCCTCTGAGCTATTCCAGAAGTAGTGAGGAGGCTTTTTTGGAGGCCTAGGCTTTTGCAAAA
AGCTTACTGGCTTAACTATGCGGCATCAGAGCAGATTGTACTGAGAGTGCACCATATGCGGTGTGAAATA
CCGCACAGATGCGTAAGGAGAAAATACCGCATCAGGCGCTCTTCCGCTTCCTCGCTCACTGACTCGCTGC
GCTCGGTCGTTCGGCTGCGGCGAGCGGTATCAGCTCACTCAAAGGCGGTAATACGGTTATCCACAGAATC
AGGGGATAACGCAGGAAAGAACATGTGAGCAAAAGGCCAGCAAAAGGCCAGGAACCGTAAAAAGGCCGCG
TTGCTGGCGTTTTTCCATAGGCTCCGCCCCCCTGACGAGCATCACAAAAATCGACGCTCAAGTCAGAGGT
GGCGAAACCCGACAGGACTATAAAGATACCAGGCGTTTCCCCCTGGAAGCTCCCTCGTGCGCTCTCCTGT
TCCGACCCTGCCGCTTACCGGATACCTGTCCGCCTTTCTCCCTTCGGGAAGCGTGGCGCTTTCTCATAGC
TCACGCTGTAGGTATCTCAGTTCGGTGTAGGTCGTTCGCTCCAAGCTGGGCTGTGTGCACGAACCCCCCG
TTCAGCCCGACCGCTGCGCCTTATCCGGTAACTATCGTCTTGAGTCCAACCCGGTAAGACACGACTTATC
GCCACTGGCAGCAGCCACTGGTAACAGGATTAGCAGAGCGAGGTATGTAGGCGGTGCTACAGAGTTCTTG
AAGTGGTGGCCTAACTACGGCTACACTAGAAGGACAGTATTTGGTATCTGCGCTCTGCTGAAGCCAGTTA
CCTTCGGAAAAAGAGTTGGTAGCTCTTGATCCGGCAAACAAACCACCGCTGGTAGCGGTGGTTTTTTTGT
TTGCAAGCAGCAGATTACGCGCAGAAAAAAAGGATCTCAAGAAGATCCTTTGATCTTTTCTACGGGGTCT
GACGCTCAGTGGAACGAAAACTCACGTTAAGGGATTTTGGTCATGAGATTATCAAAAAGGATCTTCACCT
AGATCCTTTTAAATTAAAAATGAAGTTTTAAATCAATCTAAAGTATATATGAGTAAACTTGGTCTGACAG
TTACCAATGCTTAATCAGTGAGGCACCTATCTCAGCGATCTGTCTATTTCGTTCATCCATAGTTGCCTGA
CTCCCCGTCGTGTAGATAACTACGATACGGGAGGGCTTACCATCTGGCCCCAGTGCTGCAATGATACCGC
GAGACCCACGCTCACCGGCTCCAGATTTATCAGCAATAAACCAGCCAGCCGGAAGGGCCGAGCGCAGAAG
TGGTCCTGCAACTTTATCCGCCTCCATCCAGTCTATTAATTGTTGCCGGGAAGCTAGAGTAAGTAGTTCG
CCAGTTAATAGTTTGCGCAACGTTGTTGCCATTGCTGCAGGCATCGTGGTGTCACGCTCGTCGTTTGGTA
TGGCTTCATTCAGCTCCGGTTCCCAACGATCAAGGCGAGTTACATGATCCCCCATGTTGTGCAAAAAAGC
GGTTAGCTCCTTCGGTCCTCCGATCGTTGTCAGAAGTAAGTTGGCCGCAGTGTTATCACTCATGGTTATG
GCAGCACTGCATAATTCTCTTACTGTCATGCCATCCGTAAGATGCTTTTCTGTGACTGGTGAGTACTCAA
CCAAGTCATTCTGAGAATAGTGTATGCGGCGACCGAGTTGCTCTTGCCCGGCGTCAACACGGGATAATAC
CGCGCCACATAGCAGAACTTTAAAAGTGCTCATCATTGGAAAACGTTCTTCGGGGCGAAAACTCTCAAGG
ATCTTACCGCTGTTGAGATCCAGTTCGATGTAACCCACTCGTGCACCCAACTGATCTTCAGCATCTTTTA
CTTTCACCAGCGTTTCTGGGTGAGCAAAAACAGGAAGGCAAAATGCCGCAAAAAAGGGAATAAGGGCGAC
ACGGAAATGTTGAATACTCATACTCTTCCTTTTTCAATATTATTGAAGCATTTATCAGGGTTATTGTCTC
ATGAGCGGATACATATTTGAATGTATTTAGAAAAATAAACAAATAGGGGTTCCGCGCACATTTCCCCGAA
AAGTGCCACCTGACGTCTAAGAAACCATTATTATCATGACATTAACCTATAAAAATAGGCGTATCACGAG
GCCCTTTCGTCTTCAAGAATTAGCTTGGCCATTGCATACGTTGTATCCATATCATAATATGTACATTTAT
ATTGGCTCATGTCCAACATTACCGCCATGTTGACATTGATTATTGACTAGTTATTAATAGTAATCAATTA
CGGGGTCATTAGTTCATAGCCCATATATGGAGT
Features (pLannotate 1.2.2; 21 found; start..end, strand, type, name):
    309..512     +  promoter       CMV promoter: human cytomegalovirus (CMV) immediate early promoter
    513..688     +  LTR            5' LTR (truncated): truncated long terminal repeat from Moloney murine sarcoma virus
    810..1084    +  misc_feature   MESV Ψ (fragment): packaging signal of murine embryonic stem cell virus
   1151..1567    +  CDS            gag (truncated): truncated Moloney murine leukemia virus (MMLV) gag gene lacking the start codon
   1642..1945    +  enhancer       CMV enhancer: human cytomegalovirus immediate early enhancer
   1946..2149    +  promoter       CMV promoter: human cytomegalovirus (CMV) immediate early promoter
   2194..2901    +  CDS            mCherry: mCherry is a basic (constitutively fluorescent) red fluorescent protein published in 2004, derived from Discosoma sp.. It is reported to be a very rapidly-maturing monomer with low acid sensitivity.
   2902..2920    +  misc_feature   MCS (fragment): multiple cloning site
   2935..5688    +  CDS            LIG1: DNLI1_HUMAN - Experimental evidence at protein level: Swiss-Prot protein existence level 1. DNA ligase that seals nicks in double-stranded DNA during DNA replication, DNA recombination and DNA repair. From Homo sapiens (Human).
   5718..6217    +  promoter       PGK promoter: mouse phosphoglycerate kinase 1 promoter
   6238..6837    +  CDS            PuroR: puromycin N-acetyltransferase; pac from Streptomyces alboniger; confers resistance to puromycin
   6908..6980    +  CDS            env (fragment): murine leukemia virus gPr80 envelope polyprotein precursor; env; proteolytically cleaved into gp70SU and p15TM subunits
   7022..7454    +  LTR            3' LTR (ΔU3): self-inactivating 3' long terminal repeat (LTR) from Moloney murine leukemia virus
   7523..7563    +  CDS            rop (fragment): Rop protein, which maintains plasmids at low copy number; rop
   7665..7703    +  misc_feature   bom (fragment): basis of mobility region from pBR322
   7720..8049    +  promoter       SV40 promoter: SV40 enhancer and early promoter
   8055..8156    +  misc_feature   bom (fragment): basis of mobility region from pBR322
   8342..8930    -  rep_origin     ori: high-copy-number ColE1/pMB1/pBR322/pUC origin of replication
   9101..9961    -  CDS            AmpR: β-lactamase; bla; confers resistance to ampicillin, carbenicillin, and related antibiotics
   9962..10066   -  promoter       AmpR promoter: bla
  10252..308     +  enhancer       CMV enhancer (across the origin): human cytomegalovirus immediate early enhancer
