[The description below was written by a language model from this plasmid's Addgene catalogue record and pLannotate feature annotations shown in this document.]
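Description:
mCherry-LIG1 is a 10.3 kb self-inactivating gammaretroviral expression plasmid built on the pRetroQ-C1 backbone, designed to deliver a fluorescently tagged human DNA ligase I into mammalian cells. In bacteria it is maintained through a high-copy ColE1/pUC-type origin and selected with ampicillin via the β-lactamase gene. Small fragments annotated as rop, bom and env, along with an SV40 enhancer/early promoter in the backbone, appear to be vector remnants rather than functional parts of the payload.

The viral portion begins with a hybrid 5′ end in which a CMV enhancer/promoter is fused to a truncated murine sarcoma virus LTR, an arrangement that drives strong transcription of the genomic RNA in packaging cells. This is followed by a Ψ packaging signal and a truncated, start-codon-less gag segment that supports encapsidation. The 3′ LTR carries a ΔU3 deletion, so after reverse transcription and integration both LTRs are transcriptionally disabled and expression depends on internal promoters. The first internal unit is a CMV enhancer/promoter driving mCherry joined in frame, through a short remnant of the multiple cloning site, to the LIG1 coding sequence, placing the red fluorescent protein at the N terminus of the ligase. Downstream, a mouse PGK promoter expresses puromycin N-acetyltransferase, allowing selection of stably transduced cells.

LIG1 seals nicks in double-stranded DNA during replication, recombination and repair. The construct therefore suits generating stable cell populations in which the ligase can be followed by live or fixed-cell fluorescence imaging. The associated publication concerns regulation of DNA mismatch repair, though the record does not detail the specific experiments performed with this plasmid.
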