Addgene plasmid #215131: mCherry-LIG1
Purpose: Expresses mCherry-LIG1 in mammalian cells from a retroviral vector.
Depositing lab: Michele Pagano. Depositing organization: NYU Grossman School of Medicine. Publication: CDK-independent role of D-type cyclins in regulating DNA mismatch repair. Rona G, Miwatani-Minter B, Zhang Q, Goldberg HV, Kerzhnerman MA, Howard JB, Simoneschi D, Lane E, Hobbs JW, Sassani E, Wang AA, Keegan S, Laverty DJ, Piett CG, Pongor LS, Xu ML, Andrade J, Thomas A, Sicinski P, Askenazi M, Ueberheide B, Fenyo D, Nagel ZD, Pagano M. Mol Cell. 2024 Feb 29:S1097-2765(24)00129-1. doi: 10.1016/j.molcel.2024.02.010. PubMed 38458201.
Backbone
  Vector backbone: pRetroQ-C1
  Backbone manufacturer: Takara Bio
  Vector type: Mammalian Expression, Retroviral
  Selectable markers: Puromycin
Growth in bacteria
  Bacterial resistance: Ampicillin, 100 μg/mL
  Growth temperature: 37°C
  Growth strain: NEB Stable
  Copy number: High Copy
Gene/Insert
  Gene/Insert name: LIG1
  Species: H. sapiens (human)
  Entrez Gene: LIG1 (a.k.a. IMD96, LIGI, hLig1)
  Promoter: CMV
  Tag / fusion protein: mCherry (N terminal on insert)
  Cloning method: Unknown
  Sequencing primers: 5′ mCherry_FWR; 3′ PGK_REV
Terms and licenses: Academic/Nonprofit Terms; Industry Terms: Not Available to Industry
How to cite: mCherry-LIG1 was a gift from Michele Pagano (Addgene plasmid # 215131 ; http://n2t.net/addgene:215131 ; RRID:Addgene_215131)
